Addgene plasmid #207862: v3em-Cterm-PEmaxdeltaRNaseH-dualU6-Dnmt1-PE3-loxP
Purpose: AAV genome encoding C-terminal PEmaxDRNaseH and U6 expression cassettes for Dnmt1 PE3 pegRNA and ngRNA
Depositing lab: David Liu. Depositing organization: Broad Institute. Publication: Phage-assisted evolution and protein engineering yield compact, efficient prime editors. Doman JL, Pandey S, Neugebauer ME, An M, Davis JR, Randolph PB, McElroy A, Gao XD, Raguram A, Richter MF, Everette KA, Banskota S, Tian K, Tao YA, Tolar J, Osborn MJ, Liu DR. Cell. 2023 Aug 31;186(18):3983-4002.e26. doi: 10.1016/j.cell.2023.07.039. PubMed 37657419.
Backbone
  Vector backbone: p601 modified
  Vector type: AAV
Growth in bacteria
  Bacterial resistance: Ampicillin, 100 μg/mL
  Growth temperature: 37°C
  Growth strain: NEB Stable
  Copy number: Unknown
Gene/Insert
  Gene/Insert name: NpuC-Cterm-PEmaxDRNaseH-dualU6-Dnmt1-PE3-loxP
  Species: SpCas9 is from Streptococcus pyogenes; MMLV_RT is from the Moloney murine leukemia virus
  Insert size (bp): 2856
  Mutation: See Manuscript
  Promoter: Cbh
  Cloning method: Gibson Cloning
  Sequencing primers: 5′ AGCGAGTCAGTGAGCGAG; 3′ GTTTTCCCAGTCACGAC
Terms and licenses: Academic/Nonprofit Terms; Industry Terms: Not Available to Industry
How to cite: v3em-Cterm-PEmaxdeltaRNaseH-dualU6-Dnmt1-PE3-loxP was a gift from David Liu (Addgene plasmid # 207862 ; http://n2t.net/addgene:207862 ; RRID:Addgene_207862)
