[The description below was written by a language model from this plasmid's Addgene catalogue record and pLannotate feature annotations shown in this document.]
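Description:
v3em-Cterm-PEmaxdeltaRNaseH-dualU6-Dnmt1-PE3-loxP is a 7.8 kb AAV transfer plasmid built on a modified p601 backbone. It carries the C-terminal half of a split prime editor together with the guide RNAs needed for PE3 editing at the Dnmt1 locus. It is propagated in E. coli through a high-copy ColE1/pUC-type origin with ampicillin selection (AmpR, β-lactamase). The backbone also retains an f1 origin and remnants of a lac/lacZα cloning region. Two AAV2 inverted terminal repeats flank the payload and define the genome that is packaged into recombinant AAV particles.

Between the ITRs, a Cbh promoter (CMV enhancer, chicken β-actin promoter and a hybrid CBA/MVM intron) drives the protein-coding cassette, which ends at an SV40 polyadenylation signal. According to the insert name, the open reading frame begins with an NpuC split-intein segment, although this part is not annotated in the feature table. It continues with the C-terminal portion of Streptococcus pyogenes Cas9 fused to a Moloney murine leukemia virus reverse transcriptase lacking its RNase H domain (annotated as a gag-pol fragment). Specific mutations are deferred to the associated manuscript. The intein implies reconstitution of full-length PEmaxΔRNaseH by trans-splicing with an N-terminal half supplied from a partner AAV, which gets around the AAV packaging limit.

Downstream, in the opposite orientation, a mouse U6 and a human U6 promoter each drive an SpCas9 guide scaffold, expressing the Dnmt1 pegRNA and the nicking sgRNA. The record does not say which promoter drives which guide. A single loxP site lies between the two U6 cassettes, and its purpose is not stated. The construct is intended for dual-AAV delivery of compact prime editors.
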