Features (pLannotate 1.2.2; 22 found; start..end, strand, type, name):
      1..589     +  rep_origin     ori: high-copy-number ColE1/pMB1/pBR322/pUC origin of replication
    772..864     +  CDS            lacI (fragment): lac repressor; lacI; The lac repressor binds to the lac operator to inhibit transcription in E. coli. This inhibition can be relieved by adding lactose or isopropyl-β-D-thiogalactopyranoside (IPTG).
    877..898     +  protein_bind   CAP binding site: CAP binding activates transcription in the presence of cAMP. E. coli catabolite activator protein
    913..943     +  promoter       lac promoter: promoter for the E. coli lac operon
    951..967     +  protein_bind   lac operator: The lac repressor binds to the lac operator to inhibit transcription in E. coli. This inhibition can be relieved by adding lactose or isopropyl-β-D-thiogalactopyranoside (IPTG). lac repressor encoded by lacI
   1017..1147    -  repeat_region  AAV2 ITR (fragment): inverted terminal repeat of adeno-associated virus serotype 2 inverted
   1170..1455    +  enhancer       CMV enhancer: human cytomegalovirus immediate early enhancer; contains an 18-bp deletion relative to the standard CMV enhancer
   1457..1734    +  promoter       chicken β-actin promoter: No description available
   1735..1962    +  intron         hybrid intron: hybrid between chicken β-actin (CBA) and minute virus of mice (MMV) introns (Gray et al., 2011)
   2151..3169    +  CDS            Cas9(C) (fragment): C-terminal portion of Streptococcus pyogenes Cas9 (Zetsche et al., 2015)
   3276..4766    +  CDS            gag-pol (fragment): POL_MLVMS - Experimental evidence at protein level: Swiss-Prot protein existence level 1. [Integrase]: Catalyzes viral DNA integration into the host chromosome, by performing a series of DNA cutting and joining reactions. This enzyme activity takes place after virion entry into a cell and reverse transcription of the RNA genome in dsDNA. The first step in the integration process is 3' processing. This step requires a complex comprising the viral genome, matrix protein and integrase. This complex is called the pre-integration complex (PIC). The integrase protein removes 2 nucleotides from each
   4842..4908    -  polyA_signal   SV40 poly(A) signal (fragment): SV40 polyadenylation signal
   4990..5065    -  misc_RNA       gRNA scaffold: guide RNA scaffold for the Streptococcus pyogenes CRISPR/Cas9 system
   5088..5401    -  promoter       U6 promoter: RNA polymerase III promoter for mouse U6 snRNA (Das et al., 1988)
   5465..5498    -  protein_bind   loxP: Cre-mediated recombination occurs in the 8-bp core sequence (GCATACAT). Cre recombinase
   5543..5618    -  misc_RNA       gRNA scaffold: guide RNA scaffold for the Streptococcus pyogenes CRISPR/Cas9 system
   5648..5888    -  promoter       U6 promoter: RNA polymerase III promoter for human U6 snRNA
   5912..6042    +  repeat_region  AAV2 ITR (fragment): inverted terminal repeat of adeno-associated virus serotype 2 inverted
   6056..6213    +  CDS            lacZα (fragment): LacZα fragment of β-galactosidase; lacZ fragment
   6218..6646    +  rep_origin     f1 ori (sequence partly withheld): f1 bacteriophage origin of replication; arrow indicates direction of (+) strand synthesis
   6699..6803    +  promoter       AmpR promoter: bla
   6804..7664    +  CDS            AmpR: β-lactamase; bla; confers resistance to ampicillin, carbenicillin, and related antibiotics
>Addgene plasmid #207862 | v3em-Cterm-PEmaxdeltaRNaseH-dualU6-Dnmt1-PE3-loxP | addgene full sequence | sequence record 408174 | Addgene NGS Result
TTGAGATCCTTTTTTTCTGCGCGTAATCTGCTGCTTGCAAACAAAAAAACCACCGCTACCAGCGGTGGTT
TGTTTGCCGGATCAAGAGCTACCAACTCTTTTTCCGAAGGTAACTGGCTTCAGCAGAGCGCAGATACCAA
ATACTGTTCTTCTAGTGTAGCCGTAGTTAGGCCACCACTTCAAGAACTCTGTAGCACCGCCTACATACCT
CGCTCTGCTAATCCTGTTACCAGTGGCTGCTGCCAGTGGCGATAAGTCGTGTCTTACCGGGTTGGACTCA
AGACGATAGTTACCGGATAAGGCGCAGCGGTCGGGCTGAACGGGGGGTTCGTGCACACAGCCCAGCTTGG
AGCGAACGACCTACACCGAACTGAGATACCTACAGCGTGAGCTATGAGAAAGCGCCACGCTTCCCGAAGG
GAGAAAGGCGGACAGGTATCCGGTAAGCGGCAGGGTCGGAACAGGAGAGCGCACGAGGGAGCTTCCAGGG
GGAAACGCCTGGTATCTTTATAGTCCTGTCGGGTTTCGCCACCTCTGACTTGAGCGTCGATTTTTGTGAT
GCTCGTCAGGGGGGCGGAGCCTATGGAAAAACGCCAGCAACGCGGCCTTTTTACGGTTCCTGGCCTTTTG
CTGGCCTTTTGCTCACATGTTCTTTCCTGCGTTATCCCCTGATTCTGTGGATAACCGTATTACCGCCTTT
GAGTGAGCTGATACCGCTCGCCGCAGCCGAACGACCGAGCGCAGCGAGTCAGTGAGCGAGGAAGCGGAAG
AGCGCCCAATACGCAAACCGCCTCTCCCCGCGCGTTGGCCGATTCATTAATGCAGCTGGCACGACAGGTT
TCCCGACTGGAAAGCGGGCAGTGAGCGCAACGCAATTAATGTGAGTTAGCTCACTCATTAGGCACCCCAG
GCTTTACACTTTATGCTTCCGGCTCGTATGTTGTGTGGAATTGTGAGCGGATAACAATTTCACACAGGAA
ACAGCTATGACCATGATTACGCCAGATTTAATTAAGGCTGCGCGCTCGCTCGCTCACTGAGGCCGCCCGG
GCAAAGCCCGGGCGTCGGGCGACCTTTGGTCGCCCGGCCTCAGTGAGCGAGCGAGCGCGCAGAGAGGGAG
TGGCCAACTCCATCACTAGGGGTTCCTGCGGCCTCTAGATCAGGGTACCCGTTACATAACTTACGGTAAA
TGGCCCGCCTGGCTGACCGCCCAACGACCCCCGCCCATTGACGTCAATAGTAACGCCAATAGGGACTTTC
CATTGACGTCAATGGGTGGAGTATTTACGGTAAACTGCCCACTTGGCAGTACATCAAGTGTATCATATGC
CAAGTACGCCCCCTATTGACGTCAATGACGGTAAATGGCCCGCCTGGCATTGTGCCCAGTACATGACCTT
ATGGGACTTTCCTACTTGGCAGTACATCTACGTATTAGTCATCGCTATTACCATGGTCGAGGTGAGCCCC
ACGTTCTGCTTCACTCTCCCCATCTCCCCCCCCTCCCCACCCCCAATTTTGTATTTATTTATTTTTTAAT
TATTTTGTGCAGCGATGGGGGCGGGGGGGGGGGGGGGGSGCGCGCSAGGGGGGGSGGGGSGGGGSGAGGG
GCGGGGCGGGGCGAGGCGGAGAGGTGCGGCGGCAGCCAATCAGAGCGGCGCGCTCCGAAAGTTTCCTTTT
ATGGCGAGGCGGCGGCGGCGGCGGCCCTATAAAAAGCGAAGCGCGCGGCGGGCGGGAGTCGCTGCGCGCT
GCCTTCGCCCCGTGCCCCGCTCCGCCGCCGCCTCGCGCCGCCCGCCCCGGCTCTGACTGACCGCGTTACT
CCCACAGGTGAGCGGGCGGGACGGCCCTTCTCCTCCGGGCTGTAATTAGCTGAGCAAGAGGTAAGGGTTT
AAGGGATGGTTGGTTGGTGGGGTATTAATGTTTAATTACCTGGAGCACCTGCCTGAAATCACTTTTTTTC
AGGTTGGACCGGTGCCACCATGAAACGGACAGCCGACGGAAGCGAGTTCGAGTCACCAAAGAAGAAGCGG
AAAGTCATCAAGATTGCTACACGGAAATACCTGGGAAAGCAGAACGTGTACGACATCGGCGTGGAGCGGG
ATCACAACTTCGCCCTGAAGAATGGCTTTATCGCCAGCAATTGTTTCAACGAAATCGGCAAGGCTACCGC
CAAGTACTTCTTCTACAGCAACATCATGAACTTTTTCAAGACCGAGATTACCCTGGCCAACGGCGAGATC
CGGAAGCGGCCTCTGATCGAGACAAACGGCGAAACCGGGGAGATCGTGTGGGATAAGGGCCGGGATTTTG
CCACCGTGCGGAAAGTGCTGAGCATGCCCCAAGTGAATATCGTGAAAAAGACCGAGGTGCAGACAGGCGG
CTTCAGCAAAGAGTCTATCCTGCCCAAGAGGAACAGCGATAAGCTGATCGCCAGAAAGAAGGACTGGGAC
CCTAAGAAGTACGGCGGCTTCGACAGCCCCACCGTGGCCTATTCTGTGCTGGTGGTGGCCAAAGTGGAAA
AGGGCAAGTCCAAGAAACTGAAGAGTGTGAAAGAGCTGCTGGGGATCACCATCATGGAAAGAAGCAGCTT
CGAGAAGAATCCCATCGACTTTCTGGAAGCCAAGGGCTACAAAGAAGTGAAAAAGGACCTGATCATCAAG
CTGCCTAAGTACTCCCTGTTCGAGCTGGAAAACGGCCGGAAGAGAATGCTGGCCTCTGCCGGCGAACTGC
AGAAGGGAAACGAACTGGCCCTGCCCTCCAAATATGTGAACTTCCTGTACCTGGCCAGCCACTATGAGAA
GCTGAAGGGCTCCCCCGAGGATAATGAGCAGAAACAGCTGTTTGTGGAACAGCACAAGCACTACCTGGAC
GAGATCATCGAGCAGATCAGCGAGTTCTCCAAGAGAGTGATCCTGGCCGACGCTAATCTGGACAAAGTGC
TGTCCGCCTACAACAAGCACCGGGATAAGCCCATCAGAGAGCAGGCCGAGAATATCATCCACCTGTTTAC
CCTGACCAATCTGGGAGCCCCTGCCGCCTTCAAGTACTTTGACACCACCATCGACCGGAAGAGGTACACC
AGCACCAAAGAGGTGCTGGACGCCACCCTGATCCACCAGAGCATCACCGGCCTGTACGAGACACGGATCG
ACCTGTCTCAGCTGGGAGGTGACTCCGGCGGAAGCTCTGGTGGCAGCAAGCGGACCGCCGACGGCTCTGA
ATTCGAGAGCCCTAAGAAGAAAAGAAAGGTGAGCGGAGGCTCTAGCGGCGGAAGCACCCTGAACATTGAA
GACGAGTATAGACTGCATGAAACAAGCAAGGAACCCGACGTGTCCCTGGGCTCCACCTGGCTGTCCGACT
TTCCCCAGGCCTGGGCCGAGACAGGAGGAATGGGCCTGGCCGTGCGGCAGGCACCCCTGATCATCCCTCT
GAAGGCCACCTCTACACCCGTGAGCATCAAGCAGTACCCTATGTCTCAGGAGGCCAGACTGGGCATCAAG
CCTCACATCCAGAGGCTGCTGGACCAGGGCATCCTGGTGCCATGCCAGAGCCCCTGGAACACACCACTGC
TGCCCGTGAAGAAGCCAGGCACCAATGACTATAGACCCGTGCAGGATCTGAGAGAGGTGAACAAGAGGGT
GGAGGATATCCACCCCACCGTGCCCAACCCTTACAATCTGCTGTCCGGCCTGCCCCCTTCTCACCAGTGG
TATACAGTGCTGGACCTGAAGGATGCCTTCTTTTGTCTGAGACTGCACCCTACCAGCCAGCCACTGTTCG
CCTTTGAGTGGAGGGACCCTGAGATGGGCATCTCTGGCCAGCTGACCTGGACACGCCTGCCTCAGGGCTT
CAAGAATAGCCCAACACTGTTTAACGAGGCCCTGCACCGCGACCTGGCAGATTTCCGGATCCAGCACCCA
GATCTGATCCTGCTGCAGTACGTGGACGATCTGCTGCTGGCCGCCACCAGCGAGCTGGATTGCCAGCAGG
GAACACGCGCCCTGCTGCAGACCCTGGGAAACCTGGGATATAGGGCATCCGCCAAGAAGGCCCAGATCTG
TCAGAAGCAGGTGAAGTACCTGGGCTATCTGCTGAAGGAGGGCCAGAGATGGCTGACAGAGGCCAGGAAG
GAGACAGTGATGGGCCAGCCAACACCCAAGACCCCAAGACAGCTGAGGGAGTTCCTGGGCAAAGCAGGAT
TTTGCAGGCTGTTCATCCCAGGATTCGCAGAGATGGCAGCACCTCTGTACCCACTGACCAAGCCGGGCAC
CCTGTTTAATTGGGGCCCTGACCAGCAGAAGGCCTATCAGGAGATCAAGCAGGCCCTGCTGACAGCACCA
GCCCTGGGCCTGCCAGACCTGACCAAGCCTTTCGAGCTGTTTGTGGATGAGAAGCAGGGCTACGCCAAGG
GCGTGCTGACCCAGAAGCTGGGACCATGGAGACGGCCCGTGGCCTATCTGTCCAAGAAGCTGGACCCAGT
GGCAGCAGGATGGCCACCATGCCTGAGGATGGTGGCAGCAATCGCCGTGCTGACAAAGGATGCCGGCAAG
CTGACCATGGGACAGCCACTGGTCATCCTGGCACCACACGCAGTGGAGGCCCTGGTGAAGCAGCCTCCAG
ATCGCTGGCTGTCTAACGCCCGGATGACACACTACCAGGCCCTGCTGCTGGACACCGATCGCGTGCAGTT
TGGCCCTGTGGTGGCCCTGAATCCAGCCACCCTGCTGCCTCTGCCAGAGGAGGGCCTGCAGCACAACTGT
CTGGACTCTGGCGGCTCAAAAAGAACCGCCGACGGCAGCGAATTCGAGTCTCCCAAGAAGAAGAGGAAAG
TCTAAGTCGACCTTTATTTGTGAAATTTGTGATGCTATTGCTTTATTTGTAACCATTATAAGCTGCAATA
AACAAGTTAACAACAACAATTGCATTCATTTTATGTTTCAGGTTCAGGGGGAGATGTGGGAGGTTTTTTA
AAGCAAGCTTGCAAAAAAAGCACCGACTCGGTGCCACTTTTTCAAGTTGATAACGGACTAGCCTTATTTT
AACTTGCTATTTCTAGCTCTAAAACCGGCTTTTTCGCGCGCGCGGCAAACAAGGCTTTTCTCCAAGGGAT
ATTTATAGTCTCAAAACACACAATTACTTTACAGTTAGGGTGAGTTTCCTTTTGTGCTGTTTTTTAAAAT
AATAATTTAGTATTTGTATCTCTTATAGAAATCCAAGCCTATCATGTAAAATGTAGCTAGTATTAAAAAG
AACAGATTATCTGTCTTTTATCGCACATTAAGCCTCTATAGTTACTAGGAAATATTATATGCAAATTAAC
CGGGGCAGGGGAGTAGCCGAGCTTCTCCCACAAGTCTGTGCGAGGGGGCCGGCGCGGGCCTAGAGATGGC
GGCGTCGGATCGCGAATTCAAAAAAATTCTAGTTGGTTTAACGCGTAACTAGATAGAACCGCGAGCTGTT
CGCGATAACTTCGTATAATGTATGCTATACGAAGTTATAACAATCGCTGGCATCTTGCAGGTTGCAGACG
ACAGAACAGCTCGCACCGACTCGGTGCCACTTTTTCAAGTTGATAACGGACTAGCCTTATTTTAACTTGC
TATTTCTAGCTCTAAAACGCGCGAACAGCTCCAGCCCGCGGTGTTTCGTCCTTTCCACAAGATATATAAA
GCCAAGAAATCGAAATACTTTCAAGTTACGGTAAGCATATGATAGTCCATTTTAAAACATAATTTTAAAA
CTGCAAACTACCCAAGAAATTATTACTTTCTACGTCACGTATTTTGTACTAATATCTTTGTGTTTACAGT
CAAATTAATTCTAATTATCTCTCTAACAGCCTTGTATCGTATATGCAAATATGAAGGAATCATGGGAAAT
AGGCCCTCTTCCTGCCCGACCTTGCGGCCGCAGGAACCCCTAGTGATGGAGTTGGCCACTCCCTCTCTGC
GCGCTCGCTCGCTCACTGAGGCCGGGCGACCAAAGGTCGCCCGACGCCCGGGCTTTGCCCGGGCGGCCTC
AGTGAGCGAGCGAGCGCGCAGCCTTAATTAACCTAATTCACTGGCCGTCGTTTTACAACGTCGTGACTGG
GAAAACCCTGGCGTTACCCAACTTAATCGCCTTGCAGCACATCCCCCTTTCGCCAGCTGGCGTAATAGCG
AAGAGGCCCGCACCGATCGCCCTTCCCAACAGTTGCGCAGCCTGAATGGCGAATGGG
[124 nt withheld, positions 6218-6341]
C
[91 nt withheld, positions 6343-6433]
A
[49 nt withheld, positions 6435-6483]
CCTTTGACGTTGGAGTCCACGTTCTTT
[37 nt withheld, positions 6511-6547]
ACCCTATCTCGGTCTATTCTTTTGATTTATAAGGGATTTTGCCGATTTCGGCCTATTGGTTAAAAAATGA
GCTGATTTAACAAAAATTTAACGCGAATTTTAACAAAATATTAACGCTTACAATTTAGGTGGCACTTTTC
GGGGAAATGTGCGCGGAACCCCTATTTGTTTATTTTTCTAAATACATTCAAATATGTATCCGCTCATGAG
ACAATAACCCTGATAAATGCTTCAATAATATTGAAAAAGGAAGAGTATGAGTATTCAACATTTCCGTGTC
GCCCTTATTCCCTTTTTTGCGGCATTTTGCCTTCCTGTTTTTGCTCACCCAGAAACGCTGGTGAAAGTAA
AAGATGCTGAAGATCAGTTGGGTGCACGAGTGGGTTACATCGAACTGGATCTCAACAGCGGTAAGATCCT
TGAGAGTTTTCGCCCCGAAGAACGTTTTCCAATGATGAGCACTTTTAAAGTTCTGCTATGTGGCGCGGTA
TTATCCCGTATTGACGCCGGGCAAGAGCAACTCGGTCGCCGCATACACTATTCTCAGAATGACTTGGTTG
AGTACTCACCAGTCACAGAAAAGCATCTTACGGATGGCATGACAGTAAGAGAATTATGCAGTGCTGCCAT
AACCATGAGTGATAACACTGCGGCCAACTTACTTCTGACAACGATCGGAGGACCGAAGGAGCTAACCGCT
TTTTTGCACAACATGGGGGATCATGTAACTCGCCTTGATCGTTGGGAACCGGAGCTGAATGAAGCCATAC
CAAACGACGAGCGTGACACCACGATGCCTGTAGCAATGGCAACAACGTTGCGCAAACTATTAACTGGCGA
ACTACTTACTCTAGCTTCCCGGCAACAATTAATAGACTGGATGGAGGCGGATAAAGTTGCAGGACCACTT
CTGCGCTCGGCCCTTCCGGCTGGCTGGTTTATTGCTGATAAATCTGGAGCCGGTGAGCGTGGGTCTCGCG
GTATCATTGCAGCACTGGGGCCAGATGGTAAGCCCTCCCGTATCGTAGTTATCTACACGACGGGGAGTCA
GGCAACTATGGATGAACGAAATAGACAGATCGCTGAGATAGGTGCCTCACTGATTAAGCATTGGTAACTG
TCAGACCAAGTTTACTCATATATACTTTAGATTGATTTAAAACTTCATTTTTAATTTAAAAGGATCTAGG
TGAAGATCCTTTTTGATAATCTCATGACCAAAATCCCTTAACGTGAGTTTTCGTTCCACTGAGCGTCAGA
CCCCGTAGAAAAGATCAAAGGATCTTC
